>Addgene plasmid #141826 | TFORF1473 | addgene full sequence | sequence record 421221 | Addgene NGS Result
TTAATGTAGTCTTATGCAATACTCTTGTAGTCTTGCAACATGGTAACGATGAGTTAGCAACATGCCTTAC
AAGGAGAGAAAAAGCACCGTGCATGCCGATTGGTGGAAGTAAGGTGGTACGATCGTGCCTTATTAGGAAG
GCAACAGACGGGTCTGACATGGATTGGACGAACCACTGAATTGCCGCATTGCAGAGATATTGTATTTAAG
TGCCTAGCTCGATACATAAACGGGTCTCTCTGGTTAGACCAGATCTGAGCCTGGGAGCTCTCTGGCTAAC
TAGGGAACCCACTGCTTAAGCCTCAATAAAGCTTGCCTTGAGTGCTTCAAGTAGTGTGTGCCCGTCTGTT
GTGTGACTCTGGTAACTAGAGATCCCTCAGACCCTTTTAGTCAGTGTGGAAAATCTCTAGCAGTGGCGCC
CGAACAGGGACTTGAAAGCGAAAGGGAAACCAGAGGAGCTCTCTCGACGCAGGACTCGGCTTGCTGAAGC
GCGCACGGCAAGAGGCGAGGGGCGGCGACTGGTGAGTACGCCAAAAATTTTGACTAGCGGAGGCTAGAAG
GAGAGAGATGGGTGCGAGAGCGTCAGTATTAAGCGGGGGAGAATTAGATCGCGATGGGAAAAAATTCGGT
TAAGGCCAGGGGGAAAGAAAAAATATAAATTAAAACATATAGTATGGGCAAGCAGGGAGCTAGAACGATT
CGCAGTTAATCCTGGCCTGTTAGAAACATCAGAAGGCTGTAGACAAATACTGGGACAGCTACAACCATCC
CTTCAGACAGGATCAGAAGAACTTAGATCATTATATAATACAGTAGCAACCCTCTATTGTGTGCATCAAA
GGATAGAGATAAAAGACACCAAGGAAGCTTTAGACAAGATAGAGGAAGAGCAAAACAAAAGTAAGACCAC
CGCACAGCAAGCGGCCGCTGATCTTCAGACCTGGAGGAGGAGATATGAGGGACAATTGGAGAAGTGAATT
ATATAAATATAAAGTAGTAAAAATTGAACCATTAGGAGTAGCACCCACCAAGGCAAAGAGAAGAGTGGTG
CAGAGAGAAAAAAGAGCAGTGGGAATAGGAGCTTTGTTCCTTGGGTTCTTGGGAGCAGCAGGAAGCACTA
TGGGCGCAGCGTCAATGACGCTGACGGTACAGGCCAGACAATTATTGTCTGGTATAGTGCAGCAGCAGAA
CAATTTGCTGAGGGCTATTGAGGCGCAACAGCATCTGTTGCAACTCACAGTCTGGGGCATCAAGCAGCTC
CAGGCAAGAATCCTGGCTGTGGAAAGATACCTAAAGGATCAACAGCTCCTGGGGATTTGGGGTTGCTCTG
GAAAACTCATTTGCACCACTGCTGTGCCTTGGAATGCTAGTTGGAGTAATAAATCTCTGGAACAGATTTG
GAATCACACGACCTGGATGGAGTGGGACAGAGAAATTAACAATTACACAAGCTTAATACACTCCTTAATT
GAAGAATCGCAAAACCAGCAAGAAAAGAATGAACAAGAATTATTGGAATTAGATAAATGGGCAAGTTTGT
GGAATTGGTTTAACATAACAAATTGGCTGTGGTATATAAAATTATTCATAATGATAGTAGGAGGCTTGGT
AGGTTTAAGAATAGTTTTTGCTGTACTTTCTATAGTGAATAGAGTTAGGCAGGGATATTCACCATTATCG
TTTCAGACCCACCTCCCAACCCCGAGGGGACCCATGCATTGCATCTCAATTAGTCAGCAACCAGGTGTGG
AAAGTCCCCAGGCTCCCCAGCAGGCAGAAGTATGCAAAGCATGCGTCTCAATTAGTCAGCAACCATAGTC
CCGCCCCTAACTCCGCCCATCCCGCCCCTAACTCCGCCCAGTTCCGCCCATTCTCCGCCCCATGGCTGAC
TAATTTTTTTTATTTATGCAGAGGCCGAGGCCGCCTCGGCCTCTGAGCTATTCCAGAAGTAGTGAGGAGG
CTTTTTTGGAGGCCTAGGCTTTTGCAAAAAGCTTTCTAGAGGTACCACCGGAGCTTACCATGACCGAGTA
CAAGCCCACGGTGCGCCTCGCCACCCGCGACGACGTCCCCAGGGCCGTACGCACCCTCGCCGCCGCGTTC
GCCGACTACCCCGCCACGCGCCACACCGTCGATCCGGACCGCCACATCGAGCGGGTCACCGAGCTGCAAG
AACTCTTCCTCACGCGCGTCGGGCTCGACATCGGCAAGGTGTGGGTCGCGGACGACGGCGCCGCCGTGGC
GGTCTGGACCACGCCGGAGAGCGTCGAAGCGGGGGCGGTGTTCGCCGAGATCGGCCCGCGCATGGCCGAG
TTGAGCGGTTCCCGGCTGGCCGCGCAGCAACAGATGGAAGGCCTCCTGGCGCCGCACCGGCCCAAGGAGC
CCGCGTGGTTCCTGGCCACCGTCGGCGTCTCGCCCGACCACCAGGGCAAGGGTCTGGGCAGCGCCGTCGT
GCTCCCCGGAGTGGAGGCGGCCGAGCGCGCCGGGGTGCCCGCCTTCCTGGAGACCTCCGCGCCCCGCAAC
CTCCCCTTCTACGAGCGGCTCGGCTTCACCGTCACCGCCGACGTCGAGGTGCCCGAAGGACCGCGCACCT
GGTGCATGACCCGCAAGCCCGGTGCCAGTTAACGAATTCTAGATCTTGAGACAAATGGCAGTATTCATCC
ACAATTTTAAAAGAAAAGGGGGGATTGGGGGGTACAGTGCAGGGGAAAGAATAGTAGACATAATAGCAAC
AGACATACAAACTAAAGAATTACAAAAACAAATTACAAAAATTCAAAATTTTCGGGTTTATTACAGGGAC
AGCAGAGATCCACTTTGGCGCCGGCTCGAGGCCTGCAGGTGCAAAGATGGATAAAGTTTTAAACAGAGAG
GAATCTTTGCAGCTAATGGACCTTCTAGGTCTTGAAAGGAGTGGGAATTGGCTCCGGTGCCCGTCAGTGG
GCAGAGCGCACATCGCCCACAGTCCCCGAGAAGTTGGGGGGAGGGGTCGGCAATTGAACCGGTGCCTAGA
GAAGGTGGCGCGGGGTAAACTGGGAAAGTGATGTCGTGTACTGGCTCCGCCTTTTTCCCGAGGGTGGGGG
AGAACCGTATATAAGTGCAGTAGTCGCCGTGAACGTTCTTTTTCGCAACGGGTTTGCCGCCAGAACACAG
GTAAGTGCCGTGTGTGGTTCCCGCGGGCCTGGCCTCTTTACGGGTTATGGCCCTTGCGTGCCTTGAATTA
CTTCCACCTGGCTGCAGTACGTGATTCTTGATCCCGAGCTTCGGGTTGGAAGTGGGTGGGAGAGTTCGAG
GCCTTGCGCTTAAGGAGCCCCTTCGCCTCGTGCTTGAGTTGAGGCCTGGCCTGGGCGCTGGGGCCGCCGC
GTGCGAATCTGGTGGCACCTTCGCGCCTGTCTCGCTGCTTTCGATAAGTCTCTAGCCATTTAAAATTTTT
GATGACCTGCTGCGACGCTTTTTTTCTGGCAAGATAGTCTTGTAAATGCGGGCCAAGATCTGCACACTGG
TATTTCGGTTTTTGGGGCCGCGGGCGGCGACGGGGCCCGTGCGTCCCAGCGCACATGTTCGGCGAGGCGG
GGCCTGCGAGCGCGGCCACCGAGAATCGGACGGGGGTAGTCTCAAGCTGGCCGGCCTGCTCTGGTGCCTG
GCCTCGCGCCGCCGTGTATCGCCCCGCCCTGGGCGGCAAGGCTGGCCCGGTCGGCACCAGTTGCGTGAGC
GGAAAGATGGCCGCTTCCCGGCCCTGCTGCAGGGAGCTCAAAATGGAGGACGCGGCGCTCGGGAGAGCGG
GCGGGTGAGTCACCCACACAAAGGAAAAGGGCCTTTCCGTCCTCAGCCGTCGCTTCATGTGACTCCACGG
AGTACCGGGCGCCGTCCAGGCACCTCGATTAGTTCTCGAGCTTTTGGAGTACGTCGTCTTTAGGTTGGGG
GGAGGGGTTTTATGCGATGGAGTTTCCCCACACTGAGTGGGTGGAGACTGAAGTTAGGCCAGCTTGGCAC
TTGATGTAATTCTCCTTGGAATTTGCCCTTTTTGAGTTTGGATCTTGGTTCATTCTCAAGCCTCAGACAG
TGGTTCAAAGTTTTTTTCTTCCATTTCAGGTGTCGTGAGGCTAGCACCGCCACCATGGAGGTGGTGCCAG
CTGAGATTGCTAAGAAGCCTCGAACGCCAACCTCTGGTCCAGTAATCACGAAGCTGATCTTTGCAAAACC
AATTAATAGTAAAGCAGTTACAGGACAGACAACTCAAGTTTCACCACCAGTTATTGCAGGTAGGGTTCTT
TCACAGTCTACTCCCGGAACTCCATCAAAGACCATAACAATATCTGAAAGTGGTGTTATTGGATCAACTT
TAAATTCTACAACACAGACACCAAATAAAATAGCCATCTCACCTTTGAAATCGCCAAATAAGGCAGTGAA
ATCAACTGTGCAGACCATCACTGTTGGAGGAGTGAGCACATCACAGTTTAAGACAATTATTCCTCTGGCA
ACTGCTCCCAATGTCCAGCAGATTCAAGTGCCTGGAAGCAAGTTTCATTATGTCCGACTTGTTACTGCCA
CATCAGCCAGTAGCTCAACCCAGCCAGTTAGTCAGAATCCCAGTACAAACACTCAGCCTCTTCAGCAAGC
AAAGCCAGTGGTTGTTAATACAACCCCAGTGCGGATGTCAGTTCCAATTGTCTCAGCTCAGGCTGTCAAA
CAAGTTGTTCCAAAACCAATCAATCCAACTTCACAAATAGTAACTACTAGCCAGCCACAGCAACGGCTTA
TCATGCCTGCCACACCACTGCCACAGATCCAGCCCAACCTCACTAACCTGCCACCAGGCACTGTCCTGGC
ACCAGCTCCGGGAACAGGGAATGTGGGTTATGCAGTGCTTCCAGCTCAGTATGTTACTCAGCTACAGCAG
TCTTCATATGTATCAATAGCAAGCAACTCTACCTTTACTGGAACATCTGGTATCCAGACCCAGGCACGGC
TTCCATTCAATGGCATAATCCCATCAGAGTCGGCCAGTCGGCCCCGAAAGCCCTGTAATTGTACAAAATC
ACTGTGTTTGAAATTGTATTGTGATTGCTTTGCAAATGGTGAATTTTGCAACAACTGCAATTGTACTAAT
TGTTACAACAATTTGGAACATGAAAATGAAAGGCAAAAAGCAATAAAGGCATGCCTTGACAGAAATCCAG
AAGCCTTTAAGCCTAAGATAGGGAAAGGAAAGGAGGGAGAATCTGATCGACGTCATAGCAAAGGGTGTAA
TTGCAAACGATCAGGATGTCTTAAAAACTACTGTGAATGCTATGAGGCAAAAATAATGTGTTCCTCAATA
TGCAAATGTATTGGCTGTAAGAATTTTGAAGAAAGCCCGGAAAGGAAGACATTGATGCATTTGGCAGATG
CAGCTGAAGTAAGGGTACAGCAACAAACAGCAGCCAAGACGAAGTTATCCTCTCAAATTTCAGACTTGCT
TACTAGGCCAACACCAGCTTTAAATAGTGGAGGCGGAAAATTGCCATTTACATTTGTAACTAAGGAAGTA
GCTGAAGCCACATGTAATTGCCTCCTTGCCCAGGCAGAGCAGGCAGACAAGAAGGGAAAATCAAAGGCAG
CAGCGGAACGGATGATACTTGAGGAATTCGGACGATGTTTGATGAGTGTCATCAACTCTGCAGGAAAGGC
AAAAAGTGACCCTTGTGCCATGAATTGCTAGTAATGAACTAGTCCGTAACTTGAAAGTATTTCGATTTCT
TGGCTTTATATATCTTGTGGAAAGGACGAATTATAGCCAATATGTTTGAACTCACGCGTTAAGTCGACAA
TCAACCTCTGGATTACAAAATTTGTGAAAGATTGACTGGTATTCTTAACTATGTTGCTCCTTTTACGCTA
TGTGGATACGCTGCTTTAATGCCTTTGTATCATGCTATTGCTTCCCGTATGGCTTTCATTTTCTCCTCCT
TGTATAAATCCTGGTTGCTGTCTCTTTATGAGGAGTTGTGGCCCGTTGTCAGGCAACGTGGCGTGGTGTG
CACTGTGTTTGCTGACGCAACCCCCACTGGTTGGGGCATTGCCACCACCTGTCAGCTCCTTTCCGGGACT
TTCGCTTTCCCCCTCCCTATTGCCACGGCGGAACTCATCGCCGCCTGCCTTGCCCGCTGCTGGACAGGGG
CTCGGCTGTTGGGCACTGACAATTCCGTGGTGTTGTCGGGGAAATCATCGTCCTTTCCTTGGCTGCTCGC
CTGTGTTGCCACCTGGATTCTGCGCGGGACGTCCTTCTGCTACGTCCCTTCGGCCCTCAATCCAGCGGAC
CTTCCTTCCCGCGGCCTGCTGCCGGCTCTGCGGCCTCTTCCGCGTCTTCGCCTTCGCCCTCAGACGAGTC
GGATCTCCCTTTGGGCCGCCTCCCCGCGTCGACTTTAAGACCAATGACTTACAAGGCAGCTGTAGATCTT
AGCCACTTTTTAAAAGAAAAGGGGGGACTGGAAGGGCTAATTCACTCCCAACGAAGACAAGATCTGCTTT
TTGCTTGTACTGGGTCTCTCTGGTTAGACCAGATCTGAGCCTGGGAGCTCTCTGGCTAACTAGGGAACCC
ACTGCTTAAGCCTCAATAAAGCTTGCCTTGAGTGCTTCAAGTAGTGTGTGCCCGTCTGTTGTGTGACTCT
GGTAACTAGAGATCCCTCAGACCCTTTTAGTCAGTGTGGAAAATCTCTAGCAGTACGTATAGTAGTTCAT
GTCATCTTATTATTCAGTATTTATAACTTGCAAAGAAATGAATATCAGAGAGTGAGAGGAACTTGTTTAT
TGCAGCTTATAATGGTTACAAATAAAGCAATAGCATCACAAATTTCACAAATAAAGCATTTTTTTCACTG
CATTCTAGTTGTGGTTTGTCCAAACTCATCAATGTATCTTATCATGTCTGGCTCTAGCTATCCCGCCCCT
AACTCCGCCCATCCCGCCCCTAACTCCGCCCAGTTCCGCCCATTCTCCGCCCCATGGCTGACTAATTTTT
TTTATTTATGCAGAGGCCGAGGCCGCCTCGGCCTCTGAGCTATTCCAGAAGTAGTGAGGAGGCTTTTTTG
GAGGCCTAGGGACGTACCCAATTCGCCCTATAGTGAGTCGTATTACGCGCGCTCACTGGCCGTCGTTTTA
CAACGTCGTGACTGGGAAAACCCTGGCGTTACCCAACTTAATCGCCTTGCAGCACATCCCCCTTTCGCCA
GCTGGCGTAATAGCGAAGAGGCCCGCACCGATCGCCCTTCCCAACAGTTGCGCAGCCTGAATGGCGAATG
GG
[124 nt withheld, positions 7283-7406]
C
[91 nt withheld, positions 7408-7498]
A
[49 nt withheld, positions 7500-7548]
CCTTTGACGTTGGAGTCCACGTTCTTT
[37 nt withheld, positions 7576-7612]
ACCCTATCTCGGTCTATTCTTTTGATTTATAAGGGATTTTGCCGATTTCGGCCTATTGGTTAAAAAATGA
GCTGATTTAACAAAAATTTAACGCGAATTTTAACAAAATATTAACGCTTACAATTTAGGTGGCACTTTTC
GGGGAAATGTGCGCGGAACCCCTATTTGTTTATTTTTCTAAATACATTCAAATATGTATCCGCTCATGAG
ACAATAACCCTGATAAATGCTTCAATAATATTGAAAAAGGAAGAGTATGAGTATTCAACATTTCCGTGTC
GCCCTTATTCCCTTTTTTGCGGCATTTTGCCTTCCTGTTTTTGCTCACCCAGAAACGCTGGTGAAAGTAA
AAGATGCTGAAGATCAGTTGGGTGCACGAGTGGGTTACATCGAACTGGATCTCAACAGCGGTAAGATCCT
TGAGAGTTTTCGCCCCGAAGAACGTTTTCCAATGATGAGCACTTTTAAAGTTCTGCTATGTGGCGCGGTA
TTATCCCGTATTGACGCCGGGCAAGAGCAACTCGGTCGCCGCATACACTATTCTCAGAATGACTTGGTTG
AGTACTCACCAGTCACAGAAAAGCATCTTACGGATGGCATGACAGTAAGAGAATTATGCAGTGCTGCCAT
AACCATGAGTGATAACACTGCGGCCAACTTACTTCTGACAACGATCGGAGGACCGAAGGAGCTAACCGCT
TTTTTGCACAACATGGGGGATCATGTAACTCGCCTTGATCGTTGGGAACCGGAGCTGAATGAAGCCATAC
CAAACGACGAGCGTGACACCACGATGCCTGTAGCAATGGCAACAACGTTGCGCAAACTATTAACTGGCGA
ACTACTTACTCTAGCTTCCCGGCAACAATTAATAGACTGGATGGAGGCGGATAAAGTTGCAGGACCACTT
CTGCGCTCGGCCCTTCCGGCTGGCTGGTTTATTGCTGATAAATCTGGAGCCGGTGAGCGTGGGTCTCGCG
GTATCATTGCAGCACTGGGGCCAGATGGTAAGCCCTCCCGTATCGTAGTTATCTACACGACGGGGAGTCA
GGCAACTATGGATGAACGAAATAGACAGATCGCTGAGATAGGTGCCTCACTGATTAAGCATTGGTAACTG
TCAGACCAAGTTTACTCATATATACTTTAGATTGATTTAAAACTTCATTTTTAATTTAAAAGGATCTAGG
TGAAGATCCTTTTTGATAATCTCATGACCAAAATCCCTTAACGTGAGTTTTCGTTCCACTGAGCGTCAGA
CCCCGTAGAAAAGATCAAAGGATCTTCTTGAGATCCTTTTTTTCTGCGCGTAATCTGCTGCTTGCAAACA
AAAAAACCACCGCTACCAGCGGTGGTTTGTTTGCCGGATCAAGAGCTACCAACTCTTTTTCCGAAGGTAA
CTGGCTTCAGCAGAGCGCAGATACCAAATACTGTTCTTCTAGTGTAGCCGTAGTTAGGCCACCACTTCAA
GAACTCTGTAGCACCGCCTACATACCTCGCTCTGCTAATCCTGTTACCAGTGGCTGCTGCCAGTGGCGAT
AAGTCGTGTCTTACCGGGTTGGACTCAAGACGATAGTTACCGGATAAGGCGCAGCGGTCGGGCTGAACGG
GGGGTTCGTGCACACAGCCCAGCTTGGAGCGAACGACCTACACCGAACTGAGATACCTACAGCGTGAGCT
ATGAGAAAGCGCCACGCTTCCCGAAGGGAGAAAGGCGGACAGGTATCCGGTAAGCGGCAGGGTCGGAACA
GGAGAGCGCACGAGGGAGCTTCCAGGGGGAAACGCCTGGTATCTTTATAGTCCTGTCGGGTTTCGCCACC
TCTGACTTGAGCGTCGATTTTTGTGATGCTCGTCAGGGGGGCGGAGCCTATGGAAAAACGCCAGCAACGC
GGCCTTTTTACGGTTCCTGGCCTTTTGCTGGCCTTTTGCTCACATGTTCTTTCCTGCGTTATCCCCTGAT
TCTGTGGATAACCGTATTACCGCCTTTGAGTGAGCTGATACCGCTCGCCGCAGCCGAACGACCGAGCGCA
GCGAGTCAGTGAGCGAGGAAGCGGAAGAGCGCCCAATACGCAAACCGCCTCTCCCCGCGCGTTGGCCGAT
TCATTAATGCAGCTGGCACGACAGGTTTCCCGACTGGAAAGCGGGCAGTGAGCGCAACGCAATTAATGTG
AGTTAGCTCACTCATTAGGCACCCCAGGCTTTACACTTTATGCTTCCGGCTCGTATGTTGTGTGGAATTG
TGAGCGGATAACAATTTCACACAGGAAACAGCTATGACCATGATTACGCCAAGCGCGCAATTAACCCTCA
CTAAAGGGAACAAAAGCTGGAGCTGCAAGC
Features (pLannotate 1.2.2; 31 found; start..end, strand, type, name):
      5..231     +  promoter       RSV promoter: Rous sarcoma virus enhancer/promoter
    232..412     +  LTR            5' LTR (truncated): truncated 5' long terminal repeat (LTR) from HIV-1
    459..584     +  misc_feature   HIV-1 Ψ: packaging signal of human immunodeficiency virus type 1
    568..931     +  CDS            HIV-1 gag (fragment): gag protein from human immunodeficiency virus 1; gag
   1077..1310    +  misc_feature   RRE: The Rev response element (RRE) of HIV-1 allows for Rev-dependent mRNA export from the nucleus to the cytoplasm.
   1687..1713    +  CDS            Rev (fragment): human immunodeficiency virus 1 (HIV-1) Rev protein; rev; enhances nuclear export of unspliced and incompletely spliced viral mRNAs
   1720..1743    +  promoter       SV40 promoter (fragment): SV40 early promoter
   1744..1815    +  promoter       SV40 promoter (fragment): SV40 enhancer and early promoter
   1839..1974    +  rep_origin     SV40 ori: SV40 origin of replication
   2020..2616    +  CDS            PuroR (fragment): puromycin N-acetyltransferase; pac from Streptomyces; confers resistance to puromycin
   2665..2782    +  misc_feature   cPPT/CTS: central polypurine tract and central termination sequence of HIV-1
   2847..2913    +  CDS            small t antigen (fragment): SV40 (simian virus 40) small t antigen
   2920..4098    +  promoter       EF-1α promoter: strong constitutive promoter for human elongation factor EF-1α
   4115..5698    +  CDS            LIN54: LIN54_PONAB - Experimental evidence at transcript level: Swiss-Prot protein existence level 2. Component of the DREAM complex, a multiprotein complex that can both act as a transcription activator or repressor depending on the context. In G0 phase, the complex binds to more than 800 promoters and is required for repression of E2F target genes. In S phase, the complex selectively binds to the promoters of G2/M genes whose products are required for mitosis and participates in their cell cycle dependent activation. In the complex, acts as a DNA-binding protein that binds the promoter of CDK1 in a
   5714..5767    +  promoter       U6 promoter (fragment): RNA polymerase III promoter for human U6 snRNA
   5809..6397    +  misc_feature   WPRE: woodchuck hepatitis virus posttranscriptional regulatory element
   6448..6467    +  misc_feature   cPPT/CTS (fragment): central polypurine tract and central termination sequence of HIV-1
   6469..6702    +  LTR            3' LTR (ΔU3): self-inactivating 3' long terminal repeat (LTR) from HIV-1
   6780..6901    +  polyA_signal   SV40 poly(A) signal: SV40 polyadenylation signal
   6941..7076    +  rep_origin     SV40 ori: SV40 origin of replication
   7097..7115    -  promoter       T7 promoter: promoter for bacteriophage T7 RNA polymerase
   7123..7278    +  CDS            lacZα (fragment): LacZα fragment of β-galactosidase; lacZ fragment
   7283..7711    +  rep_origin     f1 ori (sequence partly withheld): f1 bacteriophage origin of replication; arrow indicates direction of (+) strand synthesis
   7764..7868    +  promoter       AmpR promoter: bla
   7869..8729    +  CDS            AmpR: β-lactamase; bla; confers resistance to ampicillin, carbenicillin, and related antibiotics
   8900..9488    +  rep_origin     ori: high-copy-number ColE1/pMB1/pBR322/pUC origin of replication
   9671..9763    +  CDS            lacI (fragment): lac repressor; lacI; The lac repressor binds to the lac operator to inhibit transcription in E. coli. This inhibition can be relieved by adding lactose or isopropyl-β-D-thiogalactopyranoside (IPTG).
   9776..9797    +  protein_bind   CAP binding site: CAP binding activates transcription in the presence of cAMP. E. coli catabolite activator protein
   9812..9842    +  promoter       lac promoter: promoter for the E. coli lac operon
   9850..9866    +  protein_bind   lac operator: The lac repressor binds to the lac operator to inhibit transcription in E. coli. This inhibition can be relieved by adding lactose or isopropyl-β-D-thiogalactopyranoside (IPTG). lac repressor encoded by lacI
   9911..9929    +  promoter       T3 promoter: promoter for bacteriophage T3 RNA polymerase
