[The description below was written by a language model from this plasmid's Addgene catalogue record and pLannotate feature annotations shown in this document.]
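Description:
TFORF1473 is a third-generation-style, self-inactivating HIV-1 lentiviral expression plasmid built on the pLX_TRC317 backbone and carrying the human transcription factor LIN54 as its open reading frame. It belongs to a barcoded transcription factor ORF collection in which each clone has a unique 24-bp barcode, so that individual factors can be identified by sequencing when the library is used in pooled overexpression screens, such as directed differentiation studies. In bacteria the plasmid replicates from a high-copy ColE1/pUC-type origin and is selected through the ampicillin resistance gene (β-lactamase). An f1 origin and remnants of a lac/T7/T3 cloning region are also present in the backbone. The depositor notes that the plasmid can recombine during propagation, as is common for constructs with repeated LTRs.

The viral genome is transcribed in packaging cells from an RSV promoter fused to a truncated 5' LTR, followed by the Ψ packaging signal, a gag fragment, and the Rev response element for Rev-dependent nuclear export. Inside the transfer cassette, an SV40 early promoter drives puromycin N-acetyltransferase for selection of transduced mammalian cells. After a cPPT/CTS element, which aids nuclear import of the viral DNA, the constitutive EF-1α promoter drives the LIN54 coding sequence. The annotation tool matched this sequence to an orangutan orthologue, but the record lists the insert as human. LIN54 is the DNA-binding component of the DREAM complex, which regulates cell-cycle genes. Downstream lie a short fragment annotated as U6 promoter, a WPRE that enhances transcript expression, and the ΔU3 3' LTR with an SV40 polyadenylation signal beyond it. The barcode itself is not annotated in the feature table, so its exact position is not stated.
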