Addgene plasmid #141826: TFORF1473
Purpose: Lentiviral vector for overexpressing transcription factor ORFs with unique 24-bp barcodes. Barcodes facilitate identification of transcription factors in pooled screens.
Depositing lab: Feng Zhang. Depositing organization: Broad Institute. Publication: A transcription factor atlas of directed differentiation. Joung J, Ma S, Tay T, Geiger-Schuller KR, Kirchgatterer PC, Verdine VK, Guo B, Arias-Garcia MA, Allen WE, Singh A, Kuksenko O, Abudayyeh OO, Gootenberg JS, Fu Z, Macrae RK, Buenrostro JD, Regev A, Zhang F. Cell. 2023 Jan 5;186(1):209-229.e26. doi: 10.1016/j.cell.2022.11.026. PubMed 36608654.
Backbone
  Vector backbone: pLX_TRC317
  Backbone manufacturer: Broad Institute Genetic Perturbation Platform
  Backbone size w/o insert (bp): 8264
  Vector type: Mammalian Expression, Lentiviral
  Selectable markers: Puromycin
Growth in bacteria
  Bacterial resistance: Ampicillin, 100 μg/mL
  Growth temperature: 37°C
  Growth strain: NEB Stable
  Copy number: High Copy
Gene/Insert
  Gene/Insert name: LIN54
  Species: H. sapiens (human)
  Insert size (bp): 1688
  Entrez Gene: LIN54 (a.k.a. CXCDC1, JC8.6, MIP120, TCX1)
  Promoter: EF1a
  Cloning method: Unknown
  Sequencing primers: 5′ GGGTGGAGACTGAAGTTAGGCCAG; 3′ CACATAGCGTAAAAGGAGCAACATAG
Terms and licenses: Academic/Nonprofit Terms; Industry Terms: Not Available to Industry
Depositor comments: NM_001115008,NM_001288997,NM_001115007,ENST00000442461,ENST00000446851,ENST00000510557 . The transcription factor ORF portion of this plasmid was synthesized by Genewiz. Please test multiple small colonies in case of plasmid recombination. To make this collection available in a timely manner, a portion of this collection was not fully sequenced by Addgene. If an Addgene verified full plasmid sequence is not available, please contact us prior to placing an order to request the full sequence.
How to cite: TFORF1473 was a gift from Feng Zhang (Addgene plasmid # 141826 ; http://n2t.net/addgene:141826 ; RRID:Addgene_141826)
