>Addgene plasmid #141826 | TFORF1473 | depositor partial sequence | sequence record 277615 | Insert
ACCGCCACCATGGAGGTGGTGCCAGCTGAGATTGCTAAGAAGCCTCGAACGCCAACCTCTGGTCCAGTAA
TCACGAAGCTGATCTTTGCAAAACCAATTAATAGTAAAGCAGTTACAGGACAGACAACTCAAGTTTCACC
ACCAGTTATTGCAGGTAGGGTTCTTTCACAGTCTACTCCCGGAACTCCATCAAAGACCATAACAATATCT
GAAAGTGGTGTTATTGGATCAACTTTAAATTCTACAACACAGACACCAAATAAAATAGCCATCTCACCTT
TGAAATCGCCAAATAAGGCAGTGAAATCAACTGTGCAGACCATCACTGTTGGAGGAGTGAGCACATCACA
GTTTAAGACAATTATTCCTCTGGCAACTGCTCCCAATGTCCAGCAGATTCAAGTGCCTGGAAGCAAGTTT
CATTATGTCCGACTTGTTACTGCCACATCAGCCAGTAGCTCAACCCAGCCAGTTAGTCAGAATCCCAGTA
CAAACACTCAGCCTCTTCAGCAAGCAAAGCCAGTGGTTGTTAATACAACCCCAGTGCGGATGTCAGTTCC
AATTGTCTCAGCTCAGGCTGTCAAACAAGTTGTTCCAAAACCAATCAATCCAACTTCACAAATAGTAACT
ACTAGCCAGCCACAGCAACGGCTTATCATGCCTGCCACACCACTGCCACAGATCCAGCCCAACCTCACTA
ACCTGCCACCAGGCACTGTCCTGGCACCAGCTCCGGGAACAGGGAATGTGGGTTATGCAGTGCTTCCAGC
TCAGTATGTTACTCAGCTACAGCAGTCTTCATATGTATCAATAGCAAGCAACTCTACCTTTACTGGAACA
TCTGGTATCCAGACCCAGGCACGGCTTCCATTCAATGGCATAATCCCATCAGAGTCGGCCAGTCGGCCCC
GAAAGCCCTGTAATTGTACAAAATCACTGTGTTTGAAATTGTATTGTGATTGCTTTGCAAATGGTGAATT
TTGCAACAACTGCAATTGTACTAATTGTTACAACAATTTGGAACATGAAAATGAAAGGCAAAAAGCAATA
AAGGCATGCCTTGACAGAAATCCAGAAGCCTTTAAGCCTAAGATAGGGAAAGGAAAGGAGGGAGAATCTG
ATCGACGTCATAGCAAAGGGTGTAATTGCAAACGATCAGGATGTCTTAAAAACTACTGTGAATGCTATGA
GGCAAAAATAATGTGTTCCTCAATATGCAAATGTATTGGCTGTAAGAATTTTGAAGAAAGCCCGGAAAGG
AAGACATTGATGCATTTGGCAGATGCAGCTGAAGTAAGGGTACAGCAACAAACAGCAGCCAAGACGAAGT
TATCCTCTCAAATTTCAGACTTGCTTACTAGGCCAACACCAGCTTTAAATAGTGGAGGCGGAAAATTGCC
ATTTACATTTGTAACTAAGGAAGTAGCTGAAGCCACATGTAATTGCCTCCTTGCCCAGGCAGAGCAGGCA
GACAAGAAGGGAAAATCAAAGGCAGCAGCGGAACGGATGATACTTGAGGAATTCGGACGATGTTTGATGA
GTGTCATCAACTCTGCAGGAAAGGCAAAAAGTGACCCTTGTGCCATGAATTGCTAGTAATGAACTAGTCC
GTAACTTGAAAGTATTTCGATTTCTTGGCTTTATATATCTTGTGGAAAGGACGAATTATAGCCAATATGT
TTGAACTC
