>Addgene plasmid #141826 | TFORF1473 | depositor partial sequence | sequence record 277616 | Barcode
ATTATAGCCAATATGTTTGAACTC
